Addgene plasmid #242110: pKC105_pLenti_TetON_PABPC1_INT
Purpose: Tet- or Dox-inducible expression of PABPC1 fused to INT (human PARP4 fragment)
Depositing lab: Fei Chen. Publication: A genetically encoded device for transcriptome storage in mammalian cells. Chao YK, Wu M, Gong Q, Chen F. Science. 2026 Jan 15:eadz9353. doi: 10.1126/science.adz9353. PubMed 41538410.
Backbone
  Vector backbone: pLenti-tetON
  Vector type: Lentiviral
Growth in bacteria
  Bacterial resistance: Ampicillin, 100 μg/mL
  Growth temperature: 37°C
  Growth strain: NEB Stable
  Copy number: High Copy
Gene/Insert
  Gene/Insert name: PAB4L, PARP4 fragment (alt name: PABPC1_INT)
  Species: H. sapiens (human)
  Mutation: PABPC1 aa 1-370, PARP4 aa 1562-1724
  Entrez Gene: PABPC1 (a.k.a. PAB1, PABP, PABP1, PABPC2, PABPL1)
  Promoter: TRE3G
  Cloning method: Gibson Cloning
Terms and licenses: Academic/Nonprofit Terms; Industry Terms: Not Available to Industry
Depositor comments: Includes TagRFP-Tet-On3G
How to cite: pKC105_pLenti_TetON_PABPC1_INT was a gift from Fei Chen (Addgene plasmid # 242110 ; http://n2t.net/addgene:242110 ; RRID:Addgene_242110)
