[The description below was written by a language model from this plasmid's Addgene catalogue record and pLannotate feature annotations shown in this document.]
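Description:
pKC105_pLenti_TetON_PABPC1_INT is an all-in-one, doxycycline-inducible HIV-1-based lentiviral transfer plasmid built on the pLenti-tetON backbone. It is propagated in E. coli through a high-copy ColE1/pUC-type origin and selected with ampicillin via the β-lactamase gene. The viral portion contains a truncated 5' LTR, the Ψ packaging signal with a partial gag sequence, the Rev response element for Rev-dependent nuclear export of the genomic RNA, the cPPT/CTS element, a WPRE to enhance transcript expression, and a ΔU3 self-inactivating 3' LTR. Fragmentary SV40 ori, SV40 poly(A) and lac elements are also annotated in the backbone.

Two expression units lie between the LTRs. The first is a TRE3G promoter driving a fusion of human PABPC1 residues 1–370 to a PARP4 fragment (residues 1562–1724), called INT, followed by a rabbit β-globin poly(A) signal. The automated annotation labels the poly(A)-binding protein segment as a PABPC5 fragment. This most likely reflects a match to a related paralogue, since the catalogue entry specifies PABPC1. The second unit uses the EF-1α core promoter together with an HTLV-1 LTR fragment to constitutively express TagRFP followed by the Tet-On 3G transactivator. The record does not say how these two coding sequences are linked. TagRFP marks transduced cells, and in the presence of doxycycline or tetracycline Tet-On 3G binds TRE3G and switches on the fusion.

The stated purpose is inducible expression of PABPC1-INT in mammalian cells. The associated publication concerns a genetically encoded device for transcriptome storage, but the record does not detail the role of this fusion in that system.
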