Features (pLannotate 1.2.2; 28 found; start..end, strand, type, name):
     80..197     -  misc_feature   cPPT/CTS: central polypurine tract and central termination sequence of HIV-1
    242..342     -  CDS            Rev (fragment): human immunodeficiency virus 1 (HIV-1) Rev protein; rev; enhances nuclear export of unspliced and incompletely spliced viral mRNAs
    719..952     -  misc_feature   RRE: The Rev response element (RRE) of HIV-1 allows for Rev-dependent mRNA export from the nucleus to the cytoplasm.
   1127..1465    -  CDS            HIV-1 gag (fragment): gag protein from human immunodeficiency virus 1; gag
   1449..1574    -  misc_feature   HIV-1 Ψ: packaging signal of human immunodeficiency virus type 1
   1621..1878    -  LTR            5' LTR (truncated): truncated 5' long terminal repeat (LTR) from HIV-1
   1926..2255    -  CDS            nef (fragment): NEF_HV1BR - Experimental evidence at protein level: Swiss-Prot protein existence level 1. Extracellular Nef protein targets CD4(+) T-lymphocytes for apoptosis by interacting with CXCR4 surface receptors (PubMed:14990729). From Human immunodeficiency virus type 1 group M subtype B (isolate BRU/LAI) (HIV-1).
   2422..2505    -  polyA_signal   SV40 poly(A) signal (fragment): SV40 polyadenylation signal
   2539..2555    -  protein_bind   lac operator: The lac repressor binds to the lac operator to inhibit transcription in E. coli. This inhibition can be relieved by adding lactose or isopropyl-β-D-thiogalactopyranoside (IPTG). lac repressor encoded by lacI
   2563..2593    -  promoter       lac promoter: promoter for the E. coli lac operon
   2608..2629    -  protein_bind   CAP binding site: CAP binding activates transcription in the presence of cAMP. E. coli catabolite activator protein
   2642..2679    -  CDS            lacI (fragment): lac repressor; lacI; The lac repressor binds to the lac operator to inhibit transcription in E. coli. This inhibition can be relieved by adding lactose or isopropyl-β-D-thiogalactopyranoside (IPTG).
   2704..2797    -  rep_origin     SV40 ori (fragment): SV40 origin of replication
   2803..2857    -  CDS            lacI (fragment): lac repressor; lacI; The lac repressor binds to the lac operator to inhibit transcription in E. coli. This inhibition can be relieved by adding lactose or isopropyl-β-D-thiogalactopyranoside (IPTG).
   3040..3628    -  rep_origin     ori: high-copy-number ColE1/pMB1/pBR322/pUC origin of replication
   3799..4659    -  CDS            AmpR: β-lactamase; bla; confers resistance to ampicillin, carbenicillin, and related antibiotics
   4660..4764    -  promoter       AmpR promoter: bla
   4969..5202    -  LTR            3' LTR (ΔU3): self-inactivating 3' long terminal repeat (LTR) from HIV-1
   5204..5269    -  CDS            nef (fragment): NEF_HV1Z2 - Experimental evidence at protein level: Swiss-Prot protein existence level 1. Extracellular Nef protein targets CD4(+) T-lymphocytes for apoptosis by interacting with CXCR4 surface receptors. From Human immunodeficiency virus type 1 group M subtype D (isolate Z2/CDC-Z34) (HIV-1).
   5277..5865    -  misc_feature   WPRE: woodchuck hepatitis virus posttranscriptional regulatory element
   5878..6624    -  CDS            Tet-On® 3G: modified rtTA protein that binds tightly to promoters containing the tet operator in the presence of doxycycline
   6685..7395    -  CDS            TagRFP: monomeric derivative of red fluorescent protein from Entacmaea quadricolor (Merzlyak et al., 2007) mammalian codon-optimized
   7436..7704    -  LTR            5' LTR (truncated): truncated 5' long terminal repeat (LTR) from human T-cell leukemia virus (HTLV) type 1
   7717..7928    -  promoter       EF-1α core promoter: core promoter for human elongation factor EF-1α
   8132..8187    -  polyA_signal   β-globin poly(A) signal: rabbit β-globin polyadenylation signal (Gil and Proudfoot, 1987)
   8293..8781    -  CDS            PARP4 (fragment): PARP4_HUMAN - Also known as ADPRTL1 From Homo sapiens (Human).
   8806..9882    -  CDS            PABPC5 (fragment): PABP5_HUMAN - Also known as PABP5. Experimental evidence at protein level: Swiss-Prot protein existence level 1. Binds the poly(A) tail of mRNA. May be involved in cytoplasmic regulatory processes of mRNA metabolism. Can probably bind to cytoplasmic RNA sequences other than poly(A) in vivo (By similarity). From Homo sapiens (Human).
   9949..13      -  promoter       TRE3G promoter (across the origin): 3rd-generation Tet-responsive promoter that can be activated by binding of Tet-On® 3G
>Addgene plasmid #242110 | pKC105_pLenti_TetON_PABPC1_INT | addgene full sequence | sequence record 493071 | Addgene NGS Result
TGATAGGGAGTAATCTAGTGGCCGTGGAGGCCACCGGTCTAGTCCAAACTGGATCTCTGCTGTCCCTGTA
ATAAACCCGAAAATTTTGAATTTTTGTAATTTGTTTTTGTAATTCTTTAGTTTGTATGTCTGTTGCTATT
ATGTCTACTATTCTTTCCCCTGCACTGTACCCCCCAATCCCCCCTTTTCTTTTAAAATTGTGGATGAATA
CTGCCATTTGTGAATTCGGCGATACCGTCGAGATCCGTTCACTAATCGAATGGATCTGTCTCTGTCTCTC
TCTCCACCTTCTTCTTCTATTCCTTCGGGCCTGTCGGGTCCCCTCGGGGTTGGGAGGTGGGTCTGAAACG
ATAATGGTGAATATCCCTGCCTAACTCTATTCACTATAGAAAGTACAGCAAAAACTATTCTTAAACCTAC
CAAGCCTCCTACTATCATTATGAATAATTTTATATACCACAGCCAATTTGTTATGTTAAACCAATTCCAC
AAACTTGCCCATTTATCTAATTCCAATAATTCTTGTTCATTCTTTTCTTGCTGGTTTTGCGATTCTTCAA
TTAAGGAGTGTATTAAGCTTGTGTAATTGTTAATTTCTCTGTCCCACTCCATCCAGGTCGTGTGATTCCA
AATCTGTTCCAGAGATTTATTACTCCAACTAGCATTCCAAGGCACAGCAGTGGTGCAAATGAGTTTTCCA
GAGCAACCCCAAATCCCCAGGAGCTGTTGATCCTTTAGGTATCTTTCCACAGCCAGGATTCTTGCCTGGA
GCTGCTTGATGCCCCAGACTGTGAGTTGCAACAGATGCTGTTGCGCCTCAATAGCCCTCAGCAAATTGTT
CTGCTGCTGCACTATACCAGACAATAATTGTCTGGCCTGTACCGTCAGCGTCATTGACGCTGCGCCCATA
GTGCTTCCTGCTGCTCCCAAGAACCCAAGGAACAAAGCTCCTATTCCCACTGCTCTTTTTTCTCTCTGCA
CCACTCTTCTCTTTGCCTTGGTGGGTGCTACTCCTAATGGTTCAATTTTTACTACTTTATATTTATATAA
TTCACTTCTCCAATTGTCCCTCATATCTCCTCCTCCAGGTCTGAAGATCAGCGGCCGGCCGCTTGCTGTG
CGGTGGTCTTACTTTTGTTTTGCTCTTCCTCTATCTTGTCTAAAGCTTCCTTGGTGTCTTTTATCTCTAT
CCTTTGATGCACACAATAGAGGGTTGCTACTGTATTATATAATGATCTAAGTTCTTCTGATCCTGTCTGA
AGGGATGGTTGTAGCTGTCCCAGTATTTGTCTACAGCCTTCTGATGTTTCTAACAGGCCAGGATTAACTG
CGAATCGTTCTAGCTCCCTGCTTGCCCATACTATATGTTTTAATTTATATTTTTTCTTTCCCCCTGGCCT
TAACCGAATTTTTTCCCATCGCGATCTAATTCTCCCCCGCTTAATACTGACGCTCTCGCACCCATCTCTC
TCCTTCTAGCCTCCGCTAGTCAAAATTTTTGGCGTACTCACCAGTCGCCGCCCCTCGCCTCTTGCCGTGC
GCGCTTCAGCAAGCCGAGTCCTGCGTCGAGAGAGCTCCTCTGGTTTCCCTTTCGCTTTCAAGTCCCTGTT
CGGGCGCCACTGCTAGAGATTTTCCACACTGACTAAAAGGGTCTGAGGGATCTCTAGTTACCAGAGTCAC
ACAACAGACGGGCACACACTACTTGAAGCACTCAAGGCAAGCTTTATTGAGGCTTAAGCAGTGGGTTCCC
TAGTTAGCCAGAGAGCTCCCAGGCTCAGATCTGGTCTAACCAGAGAGACCCAGTACAGGCAAAAAGCAGC
TGCTTATATGCAGGATCTGAGGGCTCGCCACTCCCCAGTCCCGCCCAGGCCACGCCTCCCTGGAAAGTCC
CCAGCGGAAAGTCCCTTGTAGCAAGCTCGATATCAGCAGTTCTTGAAGTACTCCGGATGCAGCTCTCGGG
CCACGTGATGAAATGCTAGGCGGCTGTCAAACCTCCACTCTAACACTTCTCTCTCCGGGTCATCCATCCC
ATGCAGGCTCACAGGGTGTAACAAGCTGGTGTTCTCTCCTTTATTGGCCTCTTCTACCTTATCTGGCTCA
ACTGGTACTAGCTTGTAGCACCATCCAAAGGTCAGTGGATATCTGACCCCTGGCCCTGGTGTGTAGTTCT
GCTAATCAGGGAAGTAGCCTTGTGTGTGGTAGATCCACAGATCAAGGATATCTTGTCTTCTTTGGGAGTG
AATTAGCCCTTCCAACTACTAAGTTTGTAGTACATATTTAACAAATACAATTTCTTTAAAATGAAAATAA
TTCAGAGGAATCACAGGTTTAGAGTAAATGAAACCACAGGTAATTGGCAGTGGTAATAGGGTATGGGGTG
GGAAGTTTGGGATGATTTTGGTTAGCTTGAGTTATCCAGTTGATCCAGACATGATAAGATACATTGATGA
GTTTGGACAAACCACAACTAGAATGCAGTGAAAAAAATGCTTTATTTGTGAAATTCGTAATCATGTCATA
GCTGTTTCCTGTGTGAAATTGTTATCCGCTCACAATTCCACACAACATACGAGCCGGAAGCATAAAGTGT
AAAGCCTGGGGTGCCTAATGAGTGAGCTAACTCACATTAATTGCGTTGCGCTCACTGCCCGCTTTCCAGT
CGGGAAACCTGTCGTGCCACGGGGAGCTTTTTGCAAAAGCCTAGGCCTCCAAAAAAGCCTCCTCACTACT
TCTGGAATAGCTCAGAGGCCGAGGCGGCCTCGGCCTCTGCATAAATAAAAAAAATTAGTCAGCCATGAGC
TTGCTGCATTAATGAATCGGCCAACGCGCGGGGAGAGGCGGTTTGCGTATTGGGCGCTCTTCCGCTTCCT
CGCTCACTGACTCGCTGCGCTCGGTCGTTCGGCTGCGGCGAGCGGTATCAGCTCACTCAAAGGCGGTAAT
ACGGTTATCCACAGAATCAGGGGATAACGCAGGAAAGAACATGTGAGCAAAAGGCCAGCAAAAGGCCAGG
AACCGTAAAAAGGCCGCGTTGCTGGCGTTTTTCCATAGGCTCCGCCCCCCTGACGAGCATCACAAAAATC
GACGCTCAAGTCAGAGGTGGCGAAACCCGACAGGACTATAAAGATACCAGGCGTTTCCCCCTGGAAGCTC
CCTCGTGCGCTCTCCTGTTCCGACCCTGCCGCTTACCGGATACCTGTCCGCCTTTCTCCCTTCGGGAAGC
GTGGCGCTTTCTCATAGCTCACGCTGTAGGTATCTCAGTTCGGTGTAGGTCGTTCGCTCCAAGCTGGGCT
GTGTGCACGAACCCCCCGTTCAGCCCGACCGCTGCGCCTTATCCGGTAACTATCGTCTTGAGTCCAACCC
GGTAAGACACGACTTATCGCCACTGGCAGCAGCCACTGGTAACAGGATTAGCAGAGCGAGGTATGTAGGC
GGTGCTACAGAGTTCTTGAAGTGGTGGCCTAACTACGGCTACACTAGAAGAACAGTATTTGGTATCTGCG
CTCTGCTGAAGCCAGTTACCTTCGGAAAAAGAGTTGGTAGCTCTTGATCCGGCAAACAAACCACCGCTGG
TAGCGGTGGTTTTTTTGTTTGCAAGCAGCAGATTACGCGCAGAAAAAAAGGATCTCAAGAAGATCCTTTG
ATCTTTTCTACGGGGTCTGACGCTCAGTGGAACGAAAACTCACGTTAAGGGATTTTGGTCATGAGATTAT
CAAAAAGGATCTTCACCTAGATCCTTTTAAATTAAAAATGAAGTTTTAAATCAATCTAAAGTATATATGA
GTAAACTTGGTCTGACAGTTACCAATGCTTAATCAGTGAGGCACCTATCTCAGCGATCTGTCTATTTCGT
TCATCCATAGTTGCCTGACTCCCCGTCGTGTAGATAACTACGATACGGGAGGGCTTACCATCTGGCCCCA
GTGCTGCAATGATACCGCGAGACCCACGCTCACCGGCTCCAGATTTATCAGCAATAAACCAGCCAGCCGG
AAGGGCCGAGCGCAGAAGTGGTCCTGCAACTTTATCCGCCTCCATCCAGTCTATTAATTGTTGCCGGGAA
GCTAGAGTAAGTAGTTCGCCAGTTAATAGTTTGCGCAACGTTGTTGCCATTGCTACAGGCATCGTGGTGT
CACGCTCGTCGTTTGGTATGGCTTCATTCAGCTCCGGTTCCCAACGATCAAGGCGAGTTACATGATCCCC
CATGTTGTGCAAAAAAGCGGTTAGCTCCTTCGGTCCTCCGATCGTTGTCAGAAGTAAGTTGGCCGCAGTG
TTATCACTCATGGTTATGGCAGCACTGCATAATTCTCTTACTGTCATGCCATCCGTAAGATGCTTTTCTG
TGACTGGTGAGTACTCAACCAAGTCATTCTGAGAATAGTGTATGCGGCGACCGAGTTGCTCTTGCCCGGC
GTCAACACGGGATAATACCGCGCCACATAGCAGAACTTTAAAAGTGCTCATCATTGGAAAACGTTCTTCG
GGGCGAAAACTCTCAAGGATCTTACCGCTGTTGAGATCCAGTTCGATGTAACCCACTCGTGCACCCAACT
GATCTTCAGCATCTTTTACTTTCACCAGCGTTTCTGGGTGAGCAAAAACAGGAAGGCAAAATGCCGCAAA
AAAGGGAATAAGGGCGACACGGAAATGTTGAATACTCATACTCTTCCTTTTTCAATATTATTGAAGCATT
TATCAGGGTTATTGTCTCATGAGCGGATACATATTTGAATGTATTTAGAAAAATAAACAAATAGGGGTTC
CGCGCACATTTCCCCGAAAAGTGCCACCTGACGTCTAAGAAACCATTATTATCATGACATTAACCTATAA
AAATAGGCGTATCACGAGGCCCTTTCGTCTTCAAGAATGATCTAGCCCTTTCCTTAATTAACCCGGGCCT
CTCACTCTCTGATATTCATTTCTTTGCAAGTTATAAATACTGAATAATAAGATGACATGAACTACTACTG
CTAGAGATTTTCCACACTGACTAAAAGGGTCTGAGGGATCTCTAGTTACCAGAGTCACACAACAGACGGG
CACACACTACTTGAAGCACTCAAGGCAAGCTTTATTGAGGCTTAAGCAGTGGGTTCCCTAGTTAGCCAGA
GAGCTCCCAGGCTCAGATCTGGTCTAACCAGAGAGACCCAGTACAAGCAAAAAGCAGATCTTGTCTTCGT
TGGGAGTGAATTAGCCCTTCCAGTCCCCCCTTTTCTTTTAAAAAGTGGCTAAGATCTACAGCTGCCTTGT
AAGTCATTGGTCTTAAAGGATCTCAGGCGGGGAGGCGGCCCAAAGGGAGATCCGACTCGTCTGAGGGCGA
AGGCGAAGACGCGGAAGAGGCCGCAGAGCCGGCAGCAGGCCGCGGGAAGGAAGGTCCGCTGGATTGAGGG
CCGAAGGGACGTAGCAGAAGGACGTCCCGCGCAGAATCCAGGTGGCAACACAGGCGAGCAGCCAAGGAAA
GGACGATGATTTCCCCGACAACACCACGGAATTGTCAGTGCCCAACAGCCGAGCCCCTGTCCAGCAGCGG
GCAAGGCAGGCGGCGATGAGTTCCGCCGTGGCAATAGGGAGGGGGAAAGCGAAAGTCCCGGAAAGGAGCT
GACAGGTGGTGGCAATGCCCCAACCAGTGGGGGTTGCGTCAGCAAACACAGTGCACACCACGCCACGTTG
CCTGACAACGGGCCACAACTCCTCATAAAGAGACAGCAACCAGGATTTATACAAGGAGGAGAAAATGAAA
GCCATACGGGAAGCAATAGCATGATACAAAGGCATTAAAGCAGCGTATCCACATAGCGTAAAAGGAGCAA
CATAGTTAAGAATACCAGTCAATCTTTCACAAATTTTGTAATCCAGAGGTTGATTAGGATCGTCGACTTA
CCCGGGGAGCATGTCAAGGTCAAAATCGTCAAGAGCGTCAGCAGGCAGCATATCAAGGTCAAAGTCGTCA
AGGGCATCGGCTGGGAGCATGTCTAAGTCAAAATCGTCAAGGGCGTCGGTCGGCCCGCCGCTTTCGCACT
TTAGCTGTTTCTCCAGGCCACATATGATTAGTTCCAGGCCGAAAAGGAAGGCAGGTTCGGCTCCCTGCCG
GTCGAACAGCTCAATTGCTTGTTTCAGAAGTGGGGGCATAGAATCGGTGGTAGGTGTCTCTCTTTCCTCT
TTTGCTACTTGATGCTCCTGTTCCTCCAATACGCAGCCCAGTGTAAAGTGGCCCACGGCGGACAGAGCGT
ACAGTGCGTTCTCCAGGGAGAAGCCTTGCTGACACAGGAACGCGAGCTGATTTTCCAGGGTTTCGTACTG
TTTCTCTGTTGGGCGGGTGCCGAGATGCACTTTAGCCCCGTCGCGATGTGAGAGGAGAGCACAGCGGTAT
GACTTGGCGTTGTTCCGCAGAAAGTCTTGCCATGACTCGCCTTCCAGGGGGCAGGAGTGGGTATGATGCC
TGTCCAGCATCTCGATTGGCAGGGCATCGAGCAGGGCCCGCTTGTTCTTCACGTGCCAGTACAGGGTAGG
CTGCTCAACTCCCAGCTTTTGAGCGAGTTTCCTTGTCGTCAGGCCTTCGATACCGACTCCATTGAGTAAT
TCCAGAGCAGAGTTTATGACTTTGCTCTTGTCCAGTCTAGACATTGGGCCAGGATTCTCCTCGACGTCAC
CGCATGTTAGCAGACTTCCTCTGCCCTCGCTAGCATTAAGTTTGTGCCCCAGTTTGCTAGGGAGGTCGCA
GTATCTGGCCACAGCCACCTCGTGCTGCTCGACGTAGGTCTCTTTGTCGGCCTCCTTGATTCTTTCCAGT
CTGTGGTCCACATAGTAGACGCCGGGCATCTTGAGGTTCTTAGCGGGTTTCTTGGATCTGTATGTGGTCT
TGAAGTTGCAGATCAGGTGGCCCCCGCCCACGAGCTTCAGGGCCATGTCGCTTCTGCCTTCCAGGCCGCC
GTCAGCGGGGTACAGCATCTCGGTGTTGGCCTCCCAGCCGAGTGTTTTCTTCTGCATCACAGGGCCGTTG
GATGGGAAGTTCACCCCTCTGATCTTGACGTTGTAGATGAGGCAGCCGTCCTGGAGGCTGGTGTCCTGGG
TAGCGGTCAGCACGCCCCCGTCTTCGTATGTGGTGACTCTCTCCCATGTGAAGCCCTCAGGGAAGGACTG
CTTAAAGAAGTCGGGGATGCCCTGGGTGTGGTTGATGAAGGTTCTGCTGCCGTACATGAAGCTGGTAGCC
AGGATGTCGAAGGCGAAGGGGAGAGGGCCGCCCTCGACCACCTTGATTCTCATGGTCTGGGTGCCCTCGT
AGGGCTTGCCTTCGCCCTCGGATGTGCACTTGAAGTGGTGGTTGTTCACGGTGCCCTCCATGTACAGCTT
CATGTGCATGTTCTCCTTAATCAGCTCTTCGCCCTTAGACACCATGGTGGCGTTGGCTGCAGGTGTAGGC
GCCGGTCACAGCTTGGATCTGTAACGGCGCAGAACAGAAAACGAAACAAAGACGTAGAGTTGAGCAAGCA
GGGTCAGGCAAAGCGTGGAGAGCCGGCTGAGTCTAGGTAGGCTCCAAGGGAGCGCCGGACAAAGGCCCGG
TCTCGACCTGAGCTTTAAACTTACCTAGACGGCGGACGCAGTTCAGGAGGCACCACAGGCGGGAGGCGGC
AGAACGCGACTCAACCGGCGTGGATGGCGGCCTCAGGTAGGGCGGCGGGCGCGTGAAGGAGAGATGCGAG
CCCCTCGAAGCTTCAGCTGTGTTCTGGCGGCAAACCCGTTGCGAAAAAGAACGTTCACGGCGACTACTGC
ACTTATATACGGTTCTCCCCCACCCTCGGGAAAAAGGCGGAGCCAGTACACGACATCACTTTCCCAGTTT
ACCCCGCGCCACCTTCTCTAGGCACCCGTTCAATTGCCGACCCCTCCCCCCAACTTCTCGGGGACTGTGG
GCGATGTGCGCTCTGCCCACTGACGGGCACCGGAGCGATCGCAGATCCTTACTAGTCATATGTAAGGAAT
GGACAGCAGGGGGCTGTTTCATATACTGATGACCTCTTTATAGCCAACCTTTGTTCATGGCAGCCAGCAT
ATGGGCATATGTTGCCAAACTCTAAACCAAATACTCATTCTGATGTTTTAAATGATTTGCCCTCCCATAT
GTCCTTCCGAGTGAGAGACACAAAAAATTCCAACACACTATTGCAATGAAAATAAATTTCCTTTATTAGC
CAGAAGTCAGATGCTCAAGGGGCTTCATGATGTCCCCATAATTTTTGGCAGAGGGAAAAAGATTAGGCGG
CCGCTCAGTTATCTAGATCCGGTGGATCCTTAGCCCTGGGAGTAATGCAGGACTCGATGCAGTGGTGACA
CTGTTGAAATTGGTTGCAGACCCAAGAGCTGCTTGGTTGCGCTATCCCAGTCGTTCCCCAACTCCAGTCG
GGGACATATGCTTGGGTACTGACCCTCTGTTCGCCTGACCCACTCACTCGCCTGCTTGATGGCCTCAAAA
GCCCAGGGGATGTTTCTACTTATACTAGCGTCGTCCATTTTCATCAGACTTTTGAATACGATACCCTCTT
TTTCCAGCCTAGTGCGGATAAATTGCAACACGAGCATCGTGGCTATGAGGTCGAGAAGGCACTCCCGGCC
CTTAACACCGAGACTCTGGATGCCTTTCTGCTTCAGAAAGGAGTGGAGCCCATTTGTATTAAGGTTCAAT
ATGAGTCCGAGTTCGGGCGTGAGCTTCCAGAAACCATCCTCCGTCTGGAGAGACAGCAATTCCGTCCAAG
GAACGGCATCTTGCCAGTGCTGGATGCACACGCTACCACCGCGCTCTTCTTTGCGCTGAGCTAAAGCTAC
ATACAATGGCTTTGTGGCCACAATTCTACCGTTCATTTCTGTAACTGCTTTAGTGGCTTCTTCTGGGGAG
GAGAAACATACAAAACCAAACCCTTTGCTGCGACCACCCTCCATCATAACCTTTGCACTAGTGATTGTAC
CAAATGGAGAAAACTCTTTCCGGAGACGTTCATCATCAATACCATCATCAAGATTTTTCACATAAAGATT
AACACCCTGGTATCTGGTGATCCTATCTTGTTTCATCTGTTCAAATTTGCGCTTAAGTTCCGTCTGCCGT
TCCACCTTTTTCTGAGCTCGACCAACATAAATTTGTTTTCCATTGAGCTCCTTTCCGTTCATCTCATCCA
CAGCTTTCTGTGCATCTTCATGCCTTTCAAAGCTTACAAATCCAAATCCTTTGGATTTTCCACTTTCATC
AGTCATTACTTTCACACTTAAGGCAGGCCCAAACTTGCCAAAGAGATCCTTAAGGCGCTCATCATCCATG
TCTTCTCCAAAATTCTTGATGTAAACATTGGTGAATTCTTTTGCCCTAGCTCCAAGTTCAGCTTCTCGTT
CTTTACGAGACTTAAATCGTCCAACAAATACTTTGCGATCATTTAGGAGCATTCCATTCATTTTTTCAAT
AGCTCTTTCAGCTGCTTCCTGCGTCTCAAAGTGTACAAATCCATAGCCCTTGGAACCATTTTCATCACAA
ACCACCTTACATGAAAGGATGTTACCAAAAGCAGAAAATGTATCATACAGTGCTTTATTATCAATGGATT
TGTCCAGATTTTTAATGAATATGTTGCCTACTCCACTTTTGCGAAGTGATGGATCACGCTGAGACCACAT
GATGCGTACTGGCTTGCCCTTTATAACATCAAAATTCATGGTGTCCAAAGCACGCTCCGCGTCCGCCGGC
TGCTGGAAGTTCACATACGCGTAGCCCAAGGAGCGGCGGGTGATCATGTCCCTGCAGACCCGGATGGAGA
GGATGGGCCCGGCCGGGCTGAACTTCTCGTAGAGCATCGCCTCGGTCACGTCGGGGTGGAGGTCCCCCAC
GTAGAGCGAGGCCATGGTGGCGGCTCGAGCGAAGTTCCTATACCTTTTGAAGAATAGGAACTTCGGAATA
GGAACTTCTTTACGAGGGTAGGAAGTGGTACGGAAAGTTGGTATAAGACAAAAGTGTTGTGGAATTGCTC
CAGGCGATCTGACGGTTCACTAAACGAGCTCTGCTTTTATAGGCGCCCACCGTACACGCCTAAAGCTTAT
ACGTTCTCTATCACTGATAGGGAGTAAACTGGATATACGTTCTCTATCACTGATAGGGAGTAAACTGTAG
ATACGTTCTCTATCACTGATAGGGAGTAAACTGGTCATACGTTCTCTATCACTGATAGGGAGTAAACTCC
TTATACGTTCTCTATCACTGATAGGGAGTAAAGTCTGCATACGTTCTCTATCACTGATAGGGAGTAAACT
CTTCATACGTTCTCTATCAC
